>Addgene plasmid #175934 | pSIN-Gpi1 | addgene full sequence | sequence record 348085 | Addgene NGS Result
GCCATGGGGCGGAGAATGGGCGGAACTGGGCGGAGTTAGGGGCGGGATGGGCGGAGTTAGGGGCGGGACT
ATGGTTGCTGACTAATTGAGATGCATGCTTTGCATACTTCTGCCTGCTGGGGAGCCTGGGGACTTTCCAC
ACCTGGTTGCTGACTAATTGAGATGCATGCTTTGCATACTTCTGCCTGCTGGGGAGCCTGGGGACTTTCC
ACACCCTAACTGACACACATTCCACAGCCGGATCTACACTCCGCTATCGCTACGTGACTGGGTCATGGCT
GCGCCCCGACACCCGCCAACACCCGCTGACGCGCCCTGACGGGCTTGTCTGCTCCCGGCATCCGCTTACA
GACAAGCTGTGACCGTCTCCGGGAGCTGCATGTGTCAGAGGTTTTCACCGTCATCACCGAAACGCGCGAG
GCAGCCAGCTTACCTCCCGGTGGTGGGTCGGTGGTCCCTGGGCAGGGGTCTCCCGATCCCGGACGAGCCC
CCAAATGAAAGACCCCCGCTGACGGGTAGTCAATCACTCAGAGGAGACCCTCCCAAGGAACAGCGAGACC
ACAAGTCGGATGCAACTGCAAGAGGGTTTATTGGATACACGGGTACCCGGGCGACTCAGTCAATCGGAGG
ACTGGCGCCCCGAGTGAGGGGTTGTGGGCTCTTTTATTGAGCTCGGGGAGCAGAAGCGCGCGAACAGAAG
CGAGAAGCGAACTGATTGGTTAGTTCAAATAAGGCACAGGGTCATTTCAGGTCCTTGGGGCACCCTGGAA
ACATCTGATGGTTCTCTAGGGTCGACCCTGTTCCATCTGTTCCTGACCTTGATCTGAACTTCTCTATTCT
CAGTTATGTATTTTTCCATGCCTTGCAAAATGGCGTTACTTAAGCTAGCTTGCCAAACCTACAGGTGGGG
TCTTTCATTCCCCCCTTTTTCTGGAGACTAAATAAAATCTTTTATTTTATCTATGGCTCGTACTCTATAG
GCTTCAGCTGGTGATATTGTTGAGTCAAAACTAGAGCCTGGACCACTGATGATATCTAATCAGAAGAACT
CGTCAAGAAGGCGATAGAAGGCGATGCGCTGCGAATCGGGAGCGGCGATACCGTAAAGCACGAGGAAGCG
GTCAGCCCATTCGCCGCCAAGCTCTTCAGCAATATCACGGGTAGCCAACGCTATGTCCTGATAGCGGTCC
GCCACACCCAGCCGGCCACAGTCGATGAATCCAGAAAAGCGGCCATTTTCCACCATGATATTCGGCAAGC
AGGCATCGCCATGGGTCACGACGAGATCCTCGCCGTCGGGCATGCGCGCCTTGAGCCTGGCGAACAGTTC
GGCTGGCGCGAGCCCCTGATGCTCTTCGTCCAGATCATCCTGATCGACAAGACCGGCTTCCATCCGAGTA
CGTGCTCGCTCGATGCGATGTTTCGCTTGGTGGTCGAATGGGCAGGTAGCCGGATCAAGCGTATGCAGCC
GCCGCATTGCATCAGCCATGATGGATACTTTCTCGGCAGGAGCAAGGTGAGATGACAGGAGATCCTGCCC
CGGCACTTCGCCCAATAGCAGCCAGTCCCTTCCCGCTTCAGTGACAACGTCGAGCACAGCTGCGCAAGGA
ACGCCCGTCGTGGCCAGCCACGATAGCCGCGCTGCCTCGTCCTGCAGTTCATTCAGGGCACCGGACAGGT
CGGTCTTGACAAAAAGAACCGGGCGCCCCTGCGCTGACAGCCGGAACACGGCGGCATCAGAGCAGCCGAT
TGTCTGTTGTGCCCAGTCATAGCCGAATAGCCTCTCCACCCAAGCGGCCGGAGAACCTGCGTGCAATCCA
TCTTGTTCAATCATGGGGCCGGGGTTCTCCTCCACGTCGCCGGCCTGCTTCAGCAGGCTGAAGTTGGTGG
CGCCGCTGCCCAGAGAAATGAAGTCCAGGGCTTGGAGGAGGGAGAGGGAAAGCAGCAGCAGCAGCATCCA
GGATGTGTTCTGAACCAGCAGGCTTATGCCGCCACACTTGACCAGTTTGTCTCTATACACACTGATACTT
TTATTGGAGCTCATGGGATTCGCGCCCGAGACTCGAAGCTCACAAAAGTAGTCGCCCTCATCCTTGGTGG
TGAAGTTGGCTAGGGTAAGGACCTTGATATAGGGCTGGTTGGAGAGGGTGACGCGGGAGCGGTACGTGTG
CTCGGGTATCCCGAGGGTGCCTGAGAGCACGTGCTTCCTCTTCTCTCGGGTCAGGCTGAACTCATGCTGG
ATGGAGTTATCCTTGGTGTTATTCTCATGGCGGCAGTCCAGGCGAAGGTTTTGGTTCACCAGGCAGGCTG
TCAGGCTGGTCACCTTCTGCCCTCGGGACACCTGCAAGACTGAGAGCAGGAGAGCGACGCTGATGGCTGG
GTTCATGGTGGCCGCGTCACGACACCTGTGTTCTGGCGGCAAACCCGTTGCGAAAAAGAACGTTCACGGC
GACTACTGCACTTATATACGGTTCTCCCCCACCCTCGGGAAAAAGGCGGAGCCAGTACACGACATCACTT
TCCCAGTTTACCCCGCGCCACCTTCTCTAGGCACCGGTTCAATTGCCGACCCCTCCCCCCAACTTCTCGG
GGACTGTGGGCGATGTGCGCTCTGCCCACTGACGGGCACCGGAGCCACTCGAGGGGCCGGGAGCATGCGA
CGTCGGGCCCAATTCGCCGAATTCCCGGCCCGGCACCTTGTCTCAAGATCTAAATTCAAAAAAGCACCGA
CTCGGTGCCACTTTTTCAAGTTGATAACGGACTAGCCTTATTTTAACTTGCTATTTCTAGCTCTAAAACC
CGATGCCGATGTTGATGATCGGTGTTTCGTCCTTTCCACAAGATATATAAAGCCAAGAAATCGAAATACT
TTCAAGTTACGGTAAGCATATGATAGTCCATTTTAAAACATAATTTTAAAACTGCAAACTACCCAAGAAA
TTATTACTTTCTACGTCACGTATTTTGTACTAATATCTTTGTGTTTACAGTCAAATTAATTCTAATTATC
TCTCTAACAGCCTTGTATCGTATATGCAAATATGAAGGAATCATGGGAAATAGGCCCTCTCTAGATCTAG
AATCGATAGATCGTTAATTAAAGATCTTCAATTCCGGCGCCTAGAGAAGGAGTGAGGGCTGGATAAAGGG
AGGATCGAGGCGGGGTCGAACGAGGAGGTTCAAGGGGGAGAGACGGGGCGGATGGAGGAAGAGGAGGCGG
AGGCTTAGGGTGTACAAAGGGCTTGACCCAGGGAGGGGGGTCAAAAGCCAAGGCTTCCCAGGTCACGATG
TAGGGGACCTGGTCTGGGTGTCCATGCGGGCCAGGTGAAAAGACCTTGATCTTAACCTGGGTGATGAGGT
CTCGGTTAAAGGTGCCGTCTCGCGGCCATCCGACGTTAAAGGTTGGCCATTCTGCAGAGCAGAAGGTAAC
CAACGTCTCTTCTTGACATCTACCGACTGGTTGTGAGCGATCCGCTCGACATCTTTCCAGTGACCTAAGG
TCAAACTTAAGGGAGTGGTAACAGTCTGGCCCTAATTTTCAGACAAATACAGAAACACAGTCAGACAGAG
ACAACACAGAACGATGCTGCAGCGCTGCAGCAGACAAGACGCGCGGCTTCGGTTCCAAACCGAAAGCAAA
AATTCAGACGGAGGCGGGAACTGTTTTAGGTTCTCGTCTCCTACCAGAACCACATATCCTGACGGGGTCG
GATTCCACATCGACTCCCTTCCTCAGGTCGGGCCACAAAAACGGCCCCCAAAGTCCCTGGGACGTCTCCC
AGGGTTGCGGCCGGGTGTTCAGAACTCGTCAGTTCCACCACGGGTCCGCCAGATACAGAGCTAGTTAGCT
AACTAGTACAGACGCAGGCGCATAACATCAAACATAGACACTAGACAATCGGACAGACACAGATAAGTTG
CTGGCCAGCTTACCTCCCGGTGGTGGGTCGGTGGTCCCTGGGCAGGGGTCTCCAAATCCCGGACGAGCCC
CCAAATGAAAGACCCCCGTCGTGGGTAGTCAATCACTCAGAGGAGACCCTCCCAAGGAACAGCGAGACCA
CGATTCGGATGCAAACAGCAAGAGGCTTTATTGGGAATACGGGTACCCGGGCGACGCAGTCTATCGGAGG
ACTGGCGCGCCGAGTGAGGGGTTGTGGGCTCTTTTATTGAGCTCTGCTTATATAGACCTCCCACCGTACA
CGCCTACCGCCCATTTGCGTCAATGGGGCGGAGTTGTTACGACATTTTGGAAAGTCCCGTTGATTTTGGT
GCCAAAACAAACTCCCATTGACGTCAATGGGGTGGAGACTTGGAAATCCCCGTGAGTCAAACCGCTATCC
ACGCCCATTGATGTACTGCCAAAACCGCATCACCATGGTAATAGCGATGACTAATACGTAGATGTACTGC
CAAGTAGGAAAGTCCCATAAGGTCATGTACTGGGCATAATGCCAGGCGGGCCATTTACCGTCATTGACGT
CAATAGGGGGCGTACTTGGCATATGATACACTTGATGTACTGCCAAGTGGGCAGTTTACCGTAAATACTC
CACCCATTGACGTCAATGGAAAGTCCCTATTGGCGTTACTATGGGAACATACGTCATTATTGACGTCAAT
GGGCGGGGGTCGTTGGGCGGTCAGCCAGGCGGGCCATTTACCGTAAGTTATGTAACGCGGAACTCCATAT
ATGGGCTATGAACTAATGACCCCGTAATTGATTACTATTAATAACTAGTCAATAATCAATGTCAACATGG
CGGTAATGTTGGACATGAGCCAATATAAATGTACATATTATGATATGGATACAACGTATGCAATGGCCAA
GCTAATTCTTGAACACGAAAGGGCCTCGTGATACGCCTATTTTTATAGGTTAATGTCATGATAATAATGG
TTTCTTAGACGTCAGGTGGCACTTTTCGGGGAAATGTGCGCGGAACCCCTATTTGTTTATTTTTCTAAAT
ACATTCAAATATGTATCCGCTCATGAGACAATAACCCTGATAAATGCTTCAATAATATTGAAAAAGGAAG
AGTATGAGTATTCAACATTTCCGTGTCGCCCTTATTCCCTTTTTTGCGGCATTTTGCCTTCCTGTTTTTG
CTCACCCAGAAACGCTGGTGAAAGTAAAAGATGCTGAAGATCAGTTGGGTGCACGAGTGGGTTACATCGA
ACTGGATCTCAACAGCGGTAAGATCCTTGAGAGTTTTCGCCCCGAAGAACGTTTTCCAATGATGAGCACT
TTTAAAGTTCTGCTATGTGGCGCGGTATTATCCCGTGTTGACGCCGGGCAAGAGCAACTCGGTCGCCGCA
TACACTATTCTCAGAATGACTTGGTTGAGTACTCACCAGTCACAGAAAAGCATCTTACGGATGGCATGAC
AGTAAGAGAATTATGCAGTGCTGCCATAACCATGAGTGATAACACTGCGGCCAACTTACTTCTGACAACG
ATCGGAGGACCGAAGGAGCTAACCGCTTTTTTGCACAACATGGGGGATCATGTAACTCGCCTTGATCGTT
GGGAACCGGAGCTGAATGAAGCCATACCAAACGACGAGCGTGACACCACGATGCCTGCAGCAATGGCAAC
AACGTTGCGCAAACTATTAACTGGCGAACTACTTACTCTAGCTTCCCGGCAACAATTAATAGACTGGATG
GAGGCGGATAAAGTTGCAGGACCACTTCTGCGCTCGGCCCTTCCGGCTGGCTGGTTTATTGCTGATAAAT
CTGGAGCCGGTGAGCGTGGGTCTCGCGGTATCATTGCAGCACTGGGGCCAGATGGTAAGCCCTCCCGTAT
CGTAGTTATCTACACGACGGGGAGTCAGGCAACTATGGATGAACGAAATAGACAGATCGCTGAGATAGGT
GCCTCACTGATTAAGCATTGGTAACTGTCAGACCAAGTTTACTCATATATACTTTAGATTGATTTAAAAC
TTCATTTTTAATTTAAAAGGATCTAGGTGAAGATCCTTTTTGATAATCTCATGACCAAAATCCCTTAACG
TGAGTTTTCGTTCCACTGAGCGTCAGACCCCGTAGAAAAGATCAAAGGATCTTCTTGAGATCCTTTTTTT
CTGCGCGTAATCTGCTGCTTGCAAACAAAAAAACCACCGCTACCAGCGGTGGTTTGTTTGCCGGATCAAG
AGCTACCAACTCTTTTTCCGAAGGTAACTGGCTTCAGCAGAGCGCAGATACCAAATACTGTCCTTCTAGT
GTAGCCGTAGTTAGGCCACCACTTCAAGAACTCTGTAGCACCGCCTACATACCTCGCTCTGCTAATCCTG
TTACCAGTGGCTGCTGCCAGTGGCGATAAGTCGTGTCTTACCGGGTTGGACTCAAGACGATAGTTACCGG
ATAAGGCGCAGCGGTCGGGCTGAACGGGGGGTTCGTGCACACAGCCCAGCTTGGAGCGAACGACCTACAC
CGAACTGAGATACCTACAGCGTGAGCTATGAGAAAGCGCCACGCTTCCCGAAGGGAGAAAGGCGGACAGG
TATCCGGTAAGCGGCAGGGTCGGAACAGGAGAGCGCACGAGGGAGCTTCCAGGGGGAAACGCCTGGTATC
TTTATAGTCCTGTCGGGTTTCGCCACCTCTGACTTGAGCGTCGATTTTTGTGATGCTCGTCAGGGGGGCG
GAGCCTATGGAAAAACGCCAGCAACGCGGCCTTTTTACGGTTCCTGGCCTTTTGCTGGCCTTTTGCTCAC
ATGTTCTTTCCTGCGTTATCCCCTGATTCTGTGGATAACCGTATTACCGCCTTTGAGTGAGCTGATACCG
CTCGCCGCAGCCGAACGACCGAGCGCAGCGAGTCAGTGAGCGAGGAAGCGGAAGAGCGCCTGATGCGGTA
TTTTCTCCTTACGCATCTGTGCGGTATTTCACACCGCATATGGTGCACTCTCAGTACAATCTGCTCTGAT
GCCGCATAGTTAAGCCAGTAAGCTTTTTGCAAAAGCCTAGGCCTCCAAAAAAGCCTCCTCACTACTTCTG
GAATAGCTCAGAGGCCGAGGCGGCCTCGGCCTCTGCATAAATAAAAAAAATTAGTCA
Features (pLannotate 1.2.2; 19 found; start..end, strand, type, name):
    245..283     -  misc_feature   bom (fragment): basis of mobility region from pBR322
    385..425     -  CDS            rop (fragment): Rop protein, which maintains plasmids at low copy number; rop
    494..919     -  LTR            3' LTR (ΔU3): self-inactivating 3' long terminal repeat (LTR) from Moloney murine leukemia virus
    961..1030    -  CDS            env (fragment): murine leukemia virus gPr80 envelope polyprotein precursor; env; proteolytically cleaved into gp70SU and p15TM subunits
   1043..1834    -  CDS            neo: KKA2_KLEPN - Also known as kan, nptII. Experimental evidence at protein level: Swiss-Prot protein existence level 1. Resistance to kanamycin, neomycin, paromomycin, ribostamycin, butirosin and gentamicin B. From Klebsiella pneumoniae.
   1901..2386    -  CDS            Thy1.1: mouse GPI-anchored cell surface glycoprotein of the immunoglobulin superfamily This allele of Thy1 is also known as CD90.1.
   2406..2617    -  promoter       EF-1α core promoter: core promoter for human elongation factor EF-1α
   2724..2799    -  misc_RNA       gRNA scaffold: guide RNA scaffold for the Streptococcus pyogenes CRISPR/Cas9 system
   2829..3069    -  promoter       U6 promoter: RNA polymerase III promoter for human U6 snRNA
   3116..3531    -  CDS            gag (truncated): truncated Moloney murine leukemia virus (MMLV) gag gene lacking the start codon
   3598..3872    -  misc_feature   MESV Ψ (fragment): packaging signal of murine embryonic stem cell virus
   3994..4169    -  LTR            5' LTR (truncated): truncated long terminal repeat from Moloney murine sarcoma virus
   4170..4373    -  promoter       CMV promoter: human cytomegalovirus (CMV) immediate early promoter
   4374..4753    -  enhancer       CMV enhancer: human cytomegalovirus immediate early enhancer
   4939..5043    +  promoter       AmpR promoter: bla
   5044..5904    +  CDS            AmpR: β-lactamase; bla; confers resistance to ampicillin, carbenicillin, and related antibiotics
   6075..6663    +  rep_origin     ori: high-copy-number ColE1/pMB1/pBR322/pUC origin of replication
   6849..6950    -  misc_feature   bom (fragment): basis of mobility region from pBR322
   6956..228     -  promoter       SV40 promoter (across the origin): SV40 enhancer and early promoter
