[The description below was written by a language model from this plasmid's Addgene catalogue record and pLannotate feature annotations shown in this document.]
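Description:
pSIN-Gpi1 is a self-inactivating gammaretroviral (MMLV-type) vector that delivers a single guide RNA against mouse Gpi1, the gene encoding glucose-6-phosphate isomerase, in order to knock it out by CRISPR/Cas9. It is propagated in E. coli under ampicillin selection (AmpR/β-lactamase) from a ColE1/pMB1-family origin. The catalogue lists it as low copy and grown in a recombination-tolerant strain, as is usual for plasmids carrying repeated LTRs. Small fragments of the pBR322 bom and rop regions and an SV40 enhancer/early promoter are also annotated in the backbone.

The viral genome is transcribed in packaging cells from a hybrid 5′ end in which the CMV enhancer and promoter are fused to a truncated LTR. This is followed by the MESV-derived Ψ packaging signal and a truncated gag segment lacking its start codon, which aids encapsidation. The 3′ LTR carries a U3 deletion, so after reverse transcription and integration the provirus has no LTR promoter activity and expression depends on the internal promoters. The first of these is a human U6 Pol III promoter driving the Gpi1 spacer, which was cloned through BbsI sites destroyed in the process, fused to the S. pyogenes gRNA scaffold. The second is an EF-1α core promoter placed upstream of Thy1.1 (CD90.1), a surface marker for identifying or sorting transduced cells, followed by a neo (nptII) coding sequence. The record does not show how neo is linked to Thy1.1.

No Cas9 is annotated, so the nuclease must come from elsewhere, for example Cas9-expressing target cells. The associated publication concerns metabolic targeting of pathogenic Th17 cells, which is consistent with use for Gpi1 disruption in mouse T cells.
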