Addgene plasmid #175934: pSIN-Gpi1
Purpose: knockout mouse Gpi1
Depositing lab: Dan Littman. Depositing organization: NYU Grossman School of Medicine. Publication: Niche-Selective Inhibition of Pathogenic Th17 Cells by Targeting Metabolic Redundancy. Wu L, Hollinshead KER, Hao Y, Au C, Kroehling L, Ng C, Lin WY, Li D, Silva HM, Shin J, Lafaille JJ, Possemato R, Pacold ME, Papagiannakopoulos T, Kimmelman AC, Satija R, Littman DR. Cell. 2020 Aug 6;182(3):641-654.e20. doi: 10.1016/j.cell.2020.06.014. Epub 2020 Jul 1. PubMed 32615085.
Backbone
  Vector backbone: pSIN
  Backbone size w/o insert (bp): 7099
  Vector type: Retroviral
Growth in bacteria
  Bacterial resistance: Ampicillin, 100 μg/mL
  Growth temperature: 37°C
  Growth strain: NEB Stable
  Copy number: Low Copy
Gene/Insert
  Gene/Insert name: Gpi1 gRNA
  gRNA/shRNA sequence: ATCATCAACATCGGCATCGG
  Species: M. musculus (mouse)
  Entrez Gene: Gpi1 (a.k.a. AM, Amf, Gpi, Gpi-, Gpi-1, Gpi-1r, Gpi-1s, Gpi-1t, Gpi1-r, Gpi1-s, Gpi1-t, Gpi1s, MF, N, NK, NK/, NK/GPI, Nlk, O, Org, Pgi, Phi, neuro)
  Cloning method: Restriction Enzyme; 5′ cloning site BBS I (destroyed during cloning); 3′ cloning site BBS I (destroyed during cloning)
  Sequencing primers: 5′ GAGGGCCTATTTCCCATGATTCC; 3′ AAAAAAGCACCGACTCGGTGC
Terms and licenses: Academic/Nonprofit Terms; Industry Terms: Not Available to Industry
How to cite: pSIN-Gpi1 was a gift from Dan Littman (Addgene plasmid # 175934 ; http://n2t.net/addgene:175934 ; RRID:Addgene_175934)
