>Addgene plasmid #175934 | pSIN-Gpi1 | depositor partial sequence | sequence record 341008 | guide RNA encoding sequence inserted into the pSIN vector
GATCATCAACATCGGCATCGG
